Addgene plasmid #30489: pCMVβ-p300-myc
Purpose: Mammalian expression of human p300 with myc tag
Depositing lab: Tso-Pang Yao. Depositing organization: Duke University.
Backbone
  Vector backbone: pCMVb
  Backbone size w/o insert (bp): 4800
  Vector type: Mammalian Expression
Growth in bacteria
  Bacterial resistance: Ampicillin, 100 μg/mL
  Growth temperature: 37°C
  Growth strain: DH5alpha
  Copy number: High Copy
Gene/Insert
  Gene/Insert name: p300
  Species: H. sapiens (human)
  Entrez Gene: EP300 (a.k.a. KAT3B, MKHK2, RSTS2, p300)
  Tag / fusion protein: Myc (C terminal on insert)
  Cloning method: Restriction Enzyme
  Sequencing primers: 5′ CMV-Fwd
Terms and licenses: Academic/Nonprofit Terms; Industry Terms: Not Available to Industry
How to cite: pCMVβ-p300-myc was a gift from Tso-Pang Yao (Addgene plasmid # 30489 ; http://n2t.net/addgene:30489 ; RRID:Addgene_30489)
