[The description below was written by a language model from this plasmid's Addgene catalogue record and pLannotate feature annotations shown in this document.]
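Description:
pCMVβ-p300-myc is a mammalian expression plasmid built on the pCMVb backbone for producing full-length human p300 (EP300, also known as KAT3B), a transcriptional coactivator with histone acetyltransferase activity, carrying a Myc epitope at its C terminus. The sequenced record is about 11.9 kb. It is maintained in E. coli through a high-copy ColE1/pUC-type origin and selected with ampicillin via the β-lactamase gene and its native promoter. Short remnants of rop, the pBR322 bom region, the tetracycline resistance gene and lacI are also detected. These are non-functional fragments left over from the pBR322-derived ancestry of the vector.

The expression cassette begins with the human cytomegalovirus immediate early enhancer and promoter, which drive strong constitutive transcription in most mammalian cell lines. An SP6 phage promoter lies just upstream of the CMV enhancer, and a fragment of a pBluescript polylinker follows the CMV promoter. The automated annotation labels only the catalytic acetyltransferase core of p300, but the unannotated stretch on either side of it, between the polylinker and the downstream elements, is large enough to hold the full coding sequence described in the catalogue entry. The Myc tag is listed in the catalogue but was not called as a separate feature. Downstream, a rabbit β-globin intron, a short β-globin coding segment (matched by the software to a primate homologue, most likely part of the same globin cassette) and the rabbit β-globin polyadenylation signal supply splicing and 3′ end processing to support mRNA stability and export.

According to the record, the plasmid is intended for expression of Myc-tagged p300 in mammalian cells. The tag allows the protein to be detected or immunoprecipitated with anti-Myc antibodies.
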