Features (pLannotate 1.2.2; 15 found; start..end, strand, type, name):
      1..36      +  CDS            rop (fragment): Rop protein, which maintains plasmids at low copy number; rop
    138..186     +  misc_feature   bom (fragment): basis of mobility region from pBR322
    187..466     -  CDS            TcR (fragment): tetracycline efflux protein; tet; confers resistance to tetracycline
    694..712     +  promoter       SP6 promoter: promoter for bacteriophage SP6 RNA polymerase
    736..1039    +  enhancer       CMV enhancer: human cytomegalovirus immediate early enhancer
   1040..1243    +  promoter       CMV promoter: human cytomegalovirus (CMV) immediate early promoter
   1337..1369    +  misc_feature   MCS (fragment): pBluescript multiple cloning site
   4572..6422    +  CDS            p300 core: catalytic histone acetyltransferase core of the human E1A-associated protein p300 (Delvecchio et al., 2013); EP300
   8761..9333    +  intron         β-globin intron: intron from rabbit β-globin gene
   9337..9459    +  CDS            HBB: HBB_COLGU - Experimental evidence at transcript level: Swiss-Prot protein existence level 2. Involved in oxygen transport from the lung to the various peripheral tissues. From Colobus guereza (Mantled guereza) (Eastern black-and-white colobus monkey).
   9530..9585    +  polyA_signal   β-globin poly(A) signal: rabbit β-globin polyadenylation signal (Gil and Proudfoot, 1987)
   9838..9892    -  CDS            lacI (fragment): lac repressor; lacI; The lac repressor binds to the lac operator to inhibit transcription in E. coli. This inhibition can be relieved by adding lactose or isopropyl-β-D-thiogalactopyranoside (IPTG).
  10075..10663   -  rep_origin     ori: high-copy-number ColE1/pMB1/pBR322/pUC origin of replication
  10834..11694   -  CDS            AmpR: β-lactamase; bla; confers resistance to ampicillin, carbenicillin, and related antibiotics
  11695..11799   -  promoter       AmpR promoter: bla
>Addgene plasmid #30489 | pCMVβ-p300-myc | addgene full sequence | sequence record 244762 | Addgene NGS Result
CTCGCGCGTTTCGGTGATGACGGTGAAAACCTCTGACACATGCAGCTCCCGGAGACGGTCACAGCTTGTC
TGTAAGCGGATGCCGGGAGCAGACAAGCCCGTCAGGGCGCGTCAGCGGGTGTTGGCGGGTGTCGGGGCTG
GCTTAACTATGCGGCATCAGAGCAGATTGTACTGAGAGTGCACCATTCGACGCTCTCCCTTATGCGACTC
CTGCATTAGGAAGCAGCCCAGTAGTAGGTTGAGGCCGTTGAGCACCGCCGCCGCAAGGAATGGTGCATGC
AAGGAGATGGCGCCCAACAGTCCCCCGGCCACGGGGCCTGCCACCATACCCACGCCGAAACAAGCGCTCA
TGAGCCCGAAGTGGCGAGCCCGATCTTCCCCATCGGTGATGTCGGCGATATAGGCGCCAGCAACCGCACC
TGTGGCGCCGGTGATGCCGGCCACGATGCGTCCGGCGTAGAGGATCTGGCTAGCGATGACCCTGCTGATT
GGTTCGCTGACCATTTCCGGGTGCGGGACGGCGTTACCAGAAACTCAGAAGGTTCGTCCAACCAAACCGA
CTCTGACGGCAGTTTACGAGAGAGATGATAGGGTCTGCTTCAGTAAGCCAGATGCTACACAATTAGGCTT
GTACATATTGTCGTTAGAACGCGGCTACAATTAATACATAACCTTATGTATCATACACATACGATTTAGG
TGACACTATAGAATACACGGAATTCGAGCTCGCCCCGTTACATAACTTACGGTAAATGGCCCGCCTGGCT
GACCGCCCAACGACCCCCGCCCATTGACGTCAATAATGACGTATGTTCCCATAGTAACGCCAATAGGGAC
TTTCCATTGACGTCAATGGGTGGAGTATTTACGGTAAACTGCCCACTTGGCAGTACATCAAGTGTATCAT
ATGCCAAGTACGCCCCCTATTGACGTCAATGACGGTAAATGGCCCGCCTGGCATTATGCCCAGTACATGA
CCTTATGGGACTTTCCTACTTGGCAGTACATCTACGTATTAGTCATCGCTATTACCATGGTGATGCGGTT
TTGGCAGTACATCAATGGGCGTGGATAGCGGTTTGACTCACGGGGATTTCCAAGTCTCCACCCCATTGAC
GTCAATGGGAGTTTGTTTTGGCACCAAAATCAACGGGACTTTCCAAAATGTCGTAACAACTCCGCCCCAT
TGACGCAAATGGGCGGTAGGCGTGTACGGTGGGAGGTCTATATAAGCAGAGCTCGTTTAGTGAACCGTCA
GATCGCCTGGAGACGCCATCCACGCTGTTTTGACCTCCATAGAAGACACCGGGACCGATCCAGCCTCCGG
GGGATCGCGGCCGCTCTAGAACTAGTGGATCCCCCGGGCCGAAGAAGAGATTTCCTGAGGATTCTGGTTT
TCCTCGCTTGTATCTCCGAAAGAATTAAAAATGGCCGAGAATGTGGTGGAACCGGGGCCGCCTTCAGCCA
AGCGGCCTAAACTCTCATCTCCGGCCCTCTCGGCGTCCGCCAGCGATGGCACAGATTTTGGCTCTCTATT
TGACTTGGAGCACGACTTACCAGATGAATTAATCAACTCTACAGAATTGGGACTAACCAATGGTGGTGAT
ATTAATCAGCTTCAGACAAGTCTTGGCATGGTACAAGATGCAGCTTCTAAACATAAACAGCTGTCAGAAT
TGCTGCGATCTGGTAGTTCCCCTAACCTCAATATGGGAGTTGGTGGCCCAGGTCAAGTCATGGCCAGCCA
GGCCCAACAGAGCAGTCCTGGATTAGGTTTGATAAATAGCATGGTCAAAAGCCCAATGACACAGGCAGGC
TTGACTTCTCCCAACATGGGGATGGGCACTAGTGGACCAAATCAGGGTCCTACGCAGTCAACAGGTATGA
TGAACAGTCCAGTAAATCAGCCTGCCATGGGAATGAACACAGGGATGAATGCGGGCATGAATCCTGGAAT
GTTGGCTGCAGGCAATGGACAAGGGATAATGCCTAATCAAGTCATGAACGGTTCAATTGGAGCAGGCCGA
GGGCGACAGAATATGCAGTACCCAAACCCAGGCATGGGAAGTGCTGGCAACTTACTGACTGAGCCTCTTC
AGCAGGGCTCTCCCCAGATGGGAGGACAAACAGGATTGAGAGGCCCCCAGCCTCTTAAGATGGGAATGAT
GAACAACCCCAATCCTTATGGTTCACCATATACTCAGAATCCTGGACAGCAGATTGGAGCCAGTGGCCTT
GGTCTCCAGATTCAGACAAAAACTGTACTATCAAATAACTTATCTCCATTTGCTATGGACAAAAAGGCAG
TTCCTGGTGGAGGAATGCCCAACATGGGTCAACAGCCAGCCCCGCAGGTCCAGCAGCCAGGTCTGGTGAC
TCCAGTTGCCCAAGGGATGGGTTCTGGAGCACATACAGCTGATCCAGAGAAGCGCAAGCTCATCCAGCAG
CAGCTTGTTCTCCTTTTGCATGCTCACAAGTGCCAGCGCCGGGAACAGGCCAATGGGGAAGTGAGGCAGT
GCAACCTTCCCCACTGTCGCACAATGAAGAATGTCCTAAACCACATGACACACTGCCAGTCAGGCAAGTC
TTGCCAAGTGGCACACTGTGCATCTTCTCGACAAATCATTTCACACTGGAAGAATTGTACAAGACATGAT
TGTCCTGTGTGTCTCCCCCTCAAAAATGCTGGTGATAAGAGAAATCAACAGCCAATTTTGACTGGAGCAC
CCGTTGGACTTGGAAATCCTAGCTCTCTAGGGGTGGGTCAACAGTCTGCCCCCAACCTAAGCACTGTTAG
TCAGATTGATCCCAGCTCCATAGAAAGAGCCTATGCAGCTCTTGGACTACCCTATCAAGTAAATCAGATG
CCGACACAACCCCAGGTGCAAGCAAAGAACCAGCAGAATCAGCAGCCTGGGCAGTCTCCCCAAGGCATGC
GGCCCATGAGCAACATGAGTGCTAGTCCTATGGGAGTAAATGGAGGTGTAGGAGTTCAAACGCCGAGTCT
TCTTTCTGACTCAATGTTGCATTCAGCCATAAATTCTCAAAACCCAATGATGAGTGAAAATGCCAGTGTG
CCCTCCCTGGGTCCTATGCCAACAGCAGCTCAACCATCCACTACTGGAATTCGGAAACAGTGGCACGAAG
ATATTACTCAGGATCTTCGAAATCATCTTGTTCACAAACTCGTCCAAGCCATATTTCCTACGCCGGATCC
TGCTGCTTTAAAAGACAGACGGATGGAAAACCTAGTTGCATATGCTCGGAAAGTTGAAGGGGACATGTAT
GAATCTGCAAACAATCGAGCGGAATACTACCACCTTCTAGCTGAGAAAATCTATAAGATCCAGAAAGAAC
TAGAAGAAAAACGAAGGACCAGACTACAGAAGCAGAACATGCTACCAAATGCTGCAGGCATGGTTCCAGT
TTCCATGAATCCAGGGCCTAACATGGGACAGCCGCAACCAGGAATGACTTCTAATGGCCCTCTACCTGAC
CCAAGTATGATCCGTGGCAGTGTGCCAAACCAGATGATGCCTCGAATAACTCCACAATCTGGTTTGAATC
AATTTGGCCAGATGAGCATGGCCCAGCCCCCTATTGTACCCCGGCAAACCCCTCCTCTTCAGCACCATGG
ACAGTTGGCTCAACCTGGAGCTCTCAACCCGCCTATGGGCTATGGGCCTCGTATGCAACAGCCTTCCAAC
CAGGGCCAGTTCCTTCCTCAGACTCAGTTCCCATCACAGGGAATGAATGTAACAAATATCCCTTTGGCTC
CGTCCAGCGGTCAAGCTCCAGTGTCTCAAGCACAAATGTCTAGTTCTTCCTGCCCGGTGAACTCTCCTAT
AATGCCTCCAGGGTCTCAGGGGAGCCACATTCACTGTCCCCAGCTTCCTCAACCAGCTCTTCATCAGAAT
TCACCCTCGCCTGTACCTAGTCGTACCCCCACCCCTCACCATACTCCCCCAAGCATAGGGGCTCAGCAGC
CACCAGCAACAACAATTCCAGCCCCTGTTCCTACACCTCCTGCCATGCCACCTGGGCCACAGTCCCAGGC
TCTACATCCCCCTCCAAGGCAGACACCTACACCACCAACAACACAACTTCCCCAACAAGTGCAGCCTTCA
CTTCCTGCTGCACCTTCTGCTGACCAGCCCCAGCAGCAGCCTCGCTCACAGCAGAGCACAGCAGCGTCTG
TTCCTACCCCAACAGCACCGCTGCTTCCTCCGCAGCCTGCAACTCCACTTTCCCAGCCAGCTGTAAGCAT
TGAAGGACAGGTATCAAATCCTCCATCTACTAGTAGCACAGAAGTGAATTCTCAGGCCATTGCTGAGAAG
CAGCCTTCCCAGGAAGTGAAGATGGAGGCCAAAATGGAAGTGGATCAACCAGAACCAGCAGATACTCAGC
CGGAGGATATTTCAGAGTCTAAAGTGGAAGACTGTAAAATGGAATCTACCGAAACAGAAGAGAGAAGCAC
TGAGTTAAAAACTGAAATAAAAGAGGAGGAAGACCAGCCAAGTACTTCAGCTACCCAGTCATCTCCGGCT
CCAGGACAGTCAAAGAAAAAGATTTTCAAACCAGAAGAACTACGACAGGCACTGATGCCAACTTTGGAGG
CACTTTACCGTCAGGATCCAGAATCCCTTCCCTTTCGTCAACCTGTGGACCCTCAGCTTTTAGGAATCCC
TGATTACTTTGATATTGTGAAGAGCCCCATGGATCTTTCTACCATTAAGAGGAAGTTAGACACTGGACAG
TATCAGGAGCCCTGGCAGTATGTCGATGATATTTGGCTTATGTTCAATAATGCCTGGTTATATAACCGGA
AAACATCACGGGTATACAAATACTGCTCCAAGCTCTCTGAGGTCTTTGAACAAGAAATTGACCCAGTGAT
GCAAAGCCTTGGATACTGTTGTGGCAGAAAGTTGGAGTTCTCTCCACAGACACTGTGTTGCTACGGCAAA
CAGTTGTGCACAATACCTCGTGATGCCACTTATTACAGTTACCAGAACAGGTATCATTTCTGTGAGAAGT
GTTTCAATGAGATCCAAGGGGAGAGCGTTTCTTTGGGGGATGACCCTTCCCAGCCTCAAACTACAATAAA
TAAAGAACAATTTTCCAAGAGAAAAAATGACACACTGGATCCTGAACTGTTTGTTGAATGTACAGAGTGC
GGAAGAAAGATGCATCAGATCTGTGTCCTTCACCATGAGATCATCTGGCCTGCTGGATTCGTCTGTGATG
GCTGTTTAAAGAAAAGTGCACGAACTAGGAAAGAAAATAAGTTTTCTGCTAAAAGGTTGCCATCTACCAG
ACTTGGCACCTTTCTAGAGAATCGTGTGAATGACTTTCTGAGGCGACAGAATCACCCTGAGTCAGGAGAG
GTCACTGTTAGAGTAGTTCATGCTTCTGACAAAACCGTGGAAGTAAAACCAGGCATGAAAGCAAGGTTTG
TGGACAGTGGAGAGATGGCAGAATCCTTTCCATACCGAACCAAAGCCCTCTTTGCCTTTGAAGAAATTGA
TGGTGTTGACCTGTGCTTCTTTGGCATGCATGTTCAAGAGTATGGCTCTGACTGCCCTCCACCCAACCAG
AGGAGAGTATACATATCTTACCTCGATAGTGTTCATTTCTTCCGTCCTAAATGCTTGAGGACTGCAGTCT
ATCATGAAATCCTAATTGGATATTTAGAATATGTCAAGAAATTAGGTTACACAACAGGGCATATTTGGGC
ATGTCCACCAAGTGAGGGAGATGATTATATCTTCCATTGCCATCCTCCTGACCAGAAGATACCCAAGCCC
AAGCGACTGCAGGAATGGTACAAAAAAATGCTTGACAAGGCTGTATCAGAGCGTATTGTCCATGACTACA
AGGATATTTTTAAACAAGCTACTGAAGATAGATTAACAAGTGCAAAGGAATTGCCTTATTTCGAGGGTGA
TTTCTGGCCCAATGTTCTGGAAGAAAGCATTAAGGAACTGGAACAGGAGGAAGAAGAGAGAAAACGAGAG
GAAAACACCAGCAATGAAAGCACAGATGTGACCAAGGGAGACAGCAAAAATGCTAAAAAGAAGAATAATA
AGAAAACCAGCAAAAATAAGAGCAGCCTGAGTAGGGGCAACAAGAAGAAACCCGGGATGCCCAATGTATC
TAACGACCTCTCACAGAAACTATATGCCACCATGGAGAAGCATAAAGAGGTCTTCTTTGTGATCCGCCTC
ATTGCTGGCCCTGCTGCCAACTCCCTGCCTCCCATTGTTGATCCTGATCCTCTCATCCCCTGCGATCTGA
TGGATGGTCGGGATGCGTTTCTCACGCTGGCAAGGGACAAGCACCTGGAGTTCTCTTCACTCCGAAGAGC
CCAGTGGTCCACCATGTGCATGCTGGTGGAGCTGCACACGCAGAGCCAGGACCGCTTTGTCTACACCTGC
AATGAATGCAAGCACCATGTGGAGACACGCTGGCACTGTACTGTCTGTGAGGATTATGACTTGTGTATCA
CCTGCTATAACACTAAAAACCATGACCACAAAATGGAGAAACTAGGCCTTGGCTTAGATGATGAGAGCAA
CAACCAGCAGGCTGCAGCCACCCAGAGCCCAGGCGATTCTCGCCGCCTGAGTATCCAGCGCTGCATCCAG
TCTCTGGTCCATGCTTGCCAGTGTCGGAATGCCAATTGCTCACTGCCATCCTGCCAGAAGATGAAGCGGG
TTGTGCAGCATACCAAGGGTTGCAAACGGAAAACCAATGGCGGGTGCCCCATCTGCAAGCAGCTCATTGC
CCTCTGCTGCTACCATGCCAAGCACTGCCAGGAGAACAAATGCCCGGTGCCGTTCTGCCTAAACATCAAG
CAGAAGCTCCGGCAGCAACAGCTGCAGCACCGACTACAGCAGGCCCAAATGCTTCGCAGGAGGATGGCCA
GCATGCAGCGGACTGGTGTGGTTGGGCAGCAACAGGGCCTCCCTTCCCCCACTCCTGCCACTCCAACGAC
ACCAACTGGCCAACAGCCAACCACCCCGCAGACGCCCCAGCCCACTTCTCAGCCTCAGCCTACCCCTCCC
AATAGCATGCCACCCTACTTGCCCAGGACTCAAGCTGCTGGCCCTGTGTCCCAGGGTAAGGCAGCAGGCC
AGGTGACCCCTCCAACCCCTCCTCAGACTGCTCAGCCACCCCTTCCAGGGCCCCCACCTGCAGCAGTGGA
AATGGCAATGCAGATTCAGAGAGCAGCGGAGACGCAGCGCCAGATGGCCCACGTGCAAATTTTTCAAAGG
CCAATCCAACACCAGATGCCCCCGATGACTCCCATGGCCCCCATGGGTATGAACCCACCTCCCATGACCA
GAGGTCCCAGTGGGCATTTGGAGCCAGGGATGGGACCGACAGGGATGCAGCAACAGCCACCCTGGAGCCA
AGGAGGATTGCCTCAGCCCCAGCAACTACAGTCTGGGATGCCAAGGCCAGCCATGATGTCAGTGGCCCAG
CATGGTCAACCTTTGAACATGGCTCCACAACCAGGATTGGGCCAGGTAGGTATCAGCCCACTCAAACCAG
GCACTGTGTCTCAACAAGCCTTACAAAACCTTTTGCGGACTCTCAGGTCTCCCAGCTCTCCCCTGCAGCA
GCAACAGGTGCTTAGTATCATTCACGCCAACCCCCAGCTGTTGGCTGCATTCATCAAGCAGCGGGCTGCC
AAGTATGCCAACTCTAATCCACAACCCATCCCTGGGCAGCCTGGCATGCCCCAGGGGCAGCCAGGGCTAC
AGCCACCTACCATGCCAGGTCAGCAGGGGGTCCACTCCAATCCAGCCATGCAGAACATGAATCCAATGCA
GGCGGGCGTTCAGAGGGCTGGCCTGCCCCAGCAGCAACCACAGCAGCAACTCCAGCCACCCATGGGAGGG
ATGAGCCCCCAGGCTCAGCAGATGAACATGAACCACAACACCATGCCTTCACAATTCCGAGACATCTTGA
GACGACAGCAAATGATGCAACAGCAGCAGCAACAGGGAGCAGGGCCAGGAATAGGCCCTGGAATGGCCAA
CCATAACCAGTTCCAGCAACCCCAAGGAGTTGGCTACCCACCACAGCAGCAGCAGCGGATGCAGCATCAC
ATGCAACAGATGCAACAAGGAAATATGGGACAGATAGGCCAGCTTCCCCAGGCCTTGGGAGCAGAGGCAG
GTGCCAGTCTACAGGCCTATCAGCAGCGACTCCTTCAGCAACAGATGGGGTCCCCTGTTCAGCCCAACCC
CATGAGCCCCCAGCAGCATATGCTCCCAAATCAGGCCCAGTCCCCACACCTACAAGGCCAGCAGATCCCT
AATTCTCTCTCCAATCAAGTGCGCTCTCCCCAGCCTGTCCCTTCTCCACGGCCACAGTCCCAGCCCCCCC
ACTCCAGTCCTTCCCCAAGGATGCAGCCTCAGCCTTCTCCACACCACGTTTCCCCACAGACAAGTTCCCC
ACATCCTGGACTGGTAGCTGCCCAGGCCAACCCCATGGAACAAGGGCATTTTGCCAGCCCGGACCAGAAT
TCAATGCTTTCTCAGCTTGCTAGCAATCCAGGCATGGCAAACCTCCATGGTGCAAGCGCCACGGACCTGG
GACTCAGCACCGATAACTCAGACTTGAATTCAAACCTCTCACAGAGTACACTAGACATACACGAACAAAA
ACTTATTTCTGAAGAAGACCTATAGAAGCTTATGCATAGATCTATGCATAGATCTATGCATAGATCCTGA
GAACTTCAGGGTGAGTTTGGGGACCCTTGATTGTTCTTTCTTTTTCGCTATTGTAAAATTCATGTTATAT
GGAGGGGGCAAAGTTTTCAGGGTGTTGTTTAGAATGGGAAGATGTCCCTTGTATCACCATGGACCCTCAT
GATAATTTTGTTTCTTTCACTTTCTACTCTGTTGACAACCATTGTCTCCTCTTATTTTCTTTTCATTTTC
TGTAACTTTTTCGTTAAACTTTAGCTTGCATTTGTAACGAATTTTTAAATTCACTTTTGTTTATTTGTCA
GATTGTAAGTACTTTCTCTAATCACTTTTTTTTCAAGGCAATCAGGGTATATTATATTGTACTTCAGCAC
AGTTTTAGAGAACAATTGTTATAATTAAATGATAAGGTAGAATATTTCTGCATATAAATTCTGGCTGGCG
TGGAAATATTCTTATTGGTAGAAACAACTACACCCTGGTCATCATCCTGCCTTTCTCTTTATGGTTACAA
TGATATACACTGTTTGAGATGAGGATAAAATACTCTGAGTCCAAACCGGGCCCCTCTGCTAACCATGTTC
ATGCCTTCTTCTCTTTCCTACAGCTCCTGGGCAACGTGCTGGTTGTTGTGCTGTCTCATCATTTTGGCAA
AGAATTCACTCCTCAGGTGCAGGCTGCCTATCAGAAGGTGGTGGCTGGTGTGGCCAATGCCCTGGCTCAC
AAATACCACTGAGATCTTTTTCCCTCTGCCAAAAATTATGGGGACATCATGAAGCCCCTTGAGCATCTGA
CTTCTGGCTAATAAAGGAAATTTATTTTCATTGCAATAGTGTGTTGGAATTTTTTGTGTCTCTCACTCGG
AAGGACATATGGGAGGGCAAATCATTTAAAACATCAGAATGAGTATTTGGTTTAGAGTTTGGCAACATAT
GCCCATATGCTGGCTGCCATGAACAAAGGTTGGCTATAAAGAGGTCATCAGTATATGAAACAGCCCCCTG
CTGTCCATTCCTTATTCCATAGAAAAGCCTTGACTTGAGGTTAGATTTTTTTTATATTTTGTTTTGTGTT
ATTTTTTTCTTTAACATCCCTAAAATTTTCCTTACATGCTGCATTAATGAATCGGCCAACGCGCGGGGAG
AGGCGGTTTGCGTATTGGGCGCTCTTCCGCTTCCTCGCTCACTGACTCGCTGCGCTCGGTCGTTCGGCTG
CGGCGAGCGGTATCAGCTCACTCAAAGGCGGTAATACGGTTATCCACAGAATCAGGGGATAACGCAGGAA
AGAACATGTGAGCAAAAGGCCAGCAAAAGGCCAGGAACCGTAAAAAGGCCGCGTTGCTGGCGTTTTTCCA
TAGGCTCCGCCCCCCTGACGAGCATCACAAAAATCGACGCTCAAGTCAGAGGTGGCGAAACCCGACAGGA
CTATAAAGATACCAGGCGTTTCCCCCTGGAAGCTCCCTCGTGCGCTCTCCTGTTCCGACCCTGCCGCTTA
CCGGATACCTGTCCGCCTTTCTCCCTTCGGGAAGCGTGGCGCTTTCTCATAGCTCACGCTGTAGGTATCT
CAGTTCGGTGTAGGTCGTTCGCTCCAAGCTGGGCTGTGTGCACGAACCCCCCGTTCAGCCCGACCGCTGC
GCCTTATCCGGTAACTATCGTCTTGAGTCCAACCCGGTAAGACACGACTTATCGCCACTGGCAGCAGCCA
CTGGTAACAGGATTAGCAGAGCGAGGTATGTAGGCGGTGCTACAGAGTTCTTGAAGTGGTGGCCTAACTA
CGGCTACACTAGAAGAACAGTATTTGGTATCTGCGCTCTGCTGAAGCCAGTTACCTTCGGAAAAAGAGTT
GGTAGCTCTTGATCCGGCAAACAAACCACCGCTGGTAGCGGTGGTTTTTTTGTTTGCAAGCAGCAGATTA
CGCGCAGAAAAAAAGGATCTCAAGAAGATCCTTTGATCTTTTCTACGGGGTCTGACGCTCAGTGGAACGA
AAACTCACGTTAAGGGATTTTGGTCATGAGATTATCAAAAAGGATCTTCACCTAGATCCTTTTAAATTAA
AAATGAAGTTTTAAATCAATCTAAAGTATATATGAGTAAACTTGGTCTGACAGTTACCAATGCTTAATCA
GTGAGGCACCTATCTCAGCGATCTGTCTATTTCGTTCATCCATAGTTGCCTGACTCCCCGTCGTGTAGAT
AACTACGATACGGGAGGGCTTACCATCTGGCCCCAGTGCTGCAATGATACCGCGAGACCCACGCTCACCG
GCTCCAGATTTATCAGCAATAAACCAGCCAGCCGGAAGGGCCGAGCGCAGAAGTGGTCCTGCAACTTTAT
CCGCCTCCATCCAGTCTATTAATTGTTGCCGGGAAGCTAGAGTAAGTAGTTCGCCAGTTAATAGTTTGCG
CAACGTTGTTGCCATTGCTACAGGCATCGTGGTGTCACGCTCGTCGTTTGGTATGGCTTCATTCAGCTCC
GGTTCCCAACGATCAAGGCGAGTTACATGATCCCCCATGTTGTGCAAAAAAGCGGTTAGCTCCTTCGGTC
CTCCGATCGTTGTCAGAAGTAAGTTGGCCGCAGTGTTATCACTCATGGTTATGGCAGCACTGCATAATTC
TCTTACTGTCATGCCATCCGTAAGATGCTTTTCTGTGACTGGTGAGTACTCAACCAAGTCATTCTGAGAA
TAGTGTATGCGGCGACCGAGTTGCTCTTGCCCGGCGTCAATACGGGATAATACCGCGCCACATAGCAGAA
CTTTAAAAGTGCTCATCATTGGAAAACGTTCTTCGGGGCGAAAACTCTCAAGGATCTTACCGCTGTTGAG
ATCCAGTTCGATGTAACCCACTCGTGCACCCAACTGATCTTCAGCATCTTTTACTTTCACCAGCGTTTCT
GGGTGAGCAAAAACAGGAAGGCAAAATGCCGCAAAAAAGGGAATAAGGGCGACACGGAAATGTTGAATAC
TCATACTCTTCCTTTTTCAATATTATTGAAGCATTTATCAGGGTTATTGTCTCATGAGCGGATACATATT
TGAATGTATTTAGAAAAATAAACAAATAGGGGTTCCGCGCACATTTCCCCGAAAAGTGCCACCTGACGTC
TAAGAAACCATTATTATCATGACATTAACCTATAAAAATAGGCGTATCACGAGGCCCTTTCGT
