>Addgene plasmid #30489 | pCMVβ-p300-myc | addgene partial sequence | sequence record 38021 | hEP300-F 5'-ATACCGAACCAAAGCCCTCT-3'
GTTGACCTGTGCTTCTTTGGCATGCATGTTCAAGAGTATGGCTCTGACTGCCCTCCACCCAACCAGAGGA
GAGTATACATATCTTACCTCGATAGTGTTCATTTCTTCCGTCCTAAATGCTTGAGGACTGCAGTCTATCA
TGAAATCCTAATTGGATATTTAGAATATGTCAAGAAATTAGGTTACACAACAGGGCATATTTGGGCATGT
CCACCAAGTGAGGGAGATGATTATATCTTCCATTGCCATCCTCCTGACCAGAAGATACCCAAGCCCAAGC
GACTGCAGGAATGGTACAAAAAAATGCTTGACAAGGCTGTATCAGAGCGTATTGTCCATGACTACAAGGA
TATTTTTAAACAAGCTACTGAAGATAGATTAACAAGTGCAAAGGAATTGCCTTATTTCGAGGGTGATTTC
TGGCCCAATGTTCTGGAAGAAAGCATTAAGGAACTGGAACAGGAGGAAGAAGAGAGAAAACGAGAGGAAA
ACACCAGCAATGAAAGCACAGATGTGACCAAGGGAGACAGCAAAAATGCTAAAAAGAAGAATAATAAGAA
AACCAGCAAAAATAAGAGCAGCCTGAGTAGGGGCAACAAGAAGAAACCCGGGATGCCCAATGTATCTAAC
GACCTCTCACAGAAACTATATGCCACCATGGAGAAGCATAAAGAGGTCTTCTTTGTGATCCGCCTCATTG
CTGGCCCTGCTGCCAACTCCCTGCCTCCCATTGTTGATCCTGATCCTCTCATCCCCTGCGATCTGATGGA
TGGTCGGGATGCGTTTCTCACGCTGGCAAGGGACAAGCACCTGGAGTTCTCTTCACTCCGAAGAGCCCAG
TGGTCCACCATGTGCATGCTGGTGGAGCTGCACACGCAAAGCCAGGACCGCTTTGTCTACACCTGCATGA
ATGCAAGCACCATGTGGAGACACGCTGGCACTGTACTGTCTG
