>Addgene plasmid #30489 | pCMVβ-p300-myc | addgene partial sequence | sequence record 75485 | Bglob-intron-R 5'-TTTGCCCCCTCCATATAACA-3'
ATCAAGGGTCCCCAAACTCACCCTGAAGTTCTCAGGATCTATGCATAGATCTATGCATAGATCTATGCAT
AAGCTTCTATAGGTCTTCTTCAGAAATAAGTTTTTGTTCGTGTATGTCTAGTGTACTCTGTGAGAGGTTT
GAATTCAAGTCTGAGTTATCGGTGCTGAGTCCCAGGTCCGTGGCGCTTGCACCATGGAGGTTTGCCATGC
CTGGATTGCTAGCAAGCTGAGAAAGCATTGAATTCTGGTCCGGGCTGGCAAAATGCCCTTGTTCCATGGG
GTTGGCCTGGGCAGCTACCAGTCCAGGATGTGGGGAACTTGTCTGTGGGGAAACGTGGTGTGGAGAAGGC
TGAGGCTGCATCCTTGGGGAAGGACTGGAGTGGGGGGGCTGGGACTGTGGCCGTGGAGAAGGGACAGGCT
GGGGAGAGCGCACTTGATTGGAGAGAGAATTAGGGATCTGCTGGCCTTGTAGGTGTGGGGACTGGGCCTG
ATTTGGGAGCATATGCTGCTGGGGGCTCATGGGGTTGGGCTGAACAGGGGACCCCATCTGTTGCTGAAGG
AGTCGCTGCTGATAGGCCTGTAGACTGGCACCTGCCTCTGCTCCCAAGGCCTGGGGAAGCTGGCCTATCT
GTCCCATATTTCCTTGTTGCATCTGTTGCATGTGATGCTGCATCCGCTGCT
