>Addgene plasmid #30489 | pCMVβ-p300-myc | addgene partial sequence | sequence record 84051 | CMV-F 5'-CGCAAATGGGCGGTAGGCGTG-3'
GACACCGGGACCGATCCAGCCTCCGGGGGATCGCGGCCGCTCTAGAACTAGTGGATCCCCCGGGCCGAAG
AANAGATTTCCTGAGGATTCTGGTTTTCCTCGCTTGTATCTCCGAAAGAATTAAAAATGGCCGAGAATGT
GGTGGAACCGGGGCCGCCTTCAGCCAAGCGGCCTAAACTCTCATCTCCGGCCCTCTCGGCGTCCGCCAGC
GATGGCACAGATTTTGGCTCTCTATTTGACTTGGAGCACGACTTACCAGATGAATTAATCAACTCTACAG
AATTGGGACTAACCAATGGTGGTGATATTAATCAGCTTCAGACAAGTCTTGGCATGGTACAAGATGCAGC
TTCTAAACATAAACAGCTGTCAGAATTGCTGCGATCTGGTAGTTCCCCTAACCTCAATATGGGAGTTGGT
GGCCCAGGTCAAGTCATGGCCAGCCAGGCCCAACAGAGCAGTCCTGGATTANGTTTGATAAATAGCATGG
TCAAAAGCCCAATGACACAGGCAGGCTTGACTTCTCCCAACATGGGGATGGGCACTAGTGGACCAAATCA
NGGTCCTACGCAGTCAACAGGNATGATGAACAGTCCAGTAAATCAGCCTGCCATGGGAATGAACA
