>Addgene plasmid #30489 | pCMVβ-p300-myc | addgene partial sequence | sequence record 138104 | hEP300-C 5'-cgtttccccacagacaagtt-3'
CCCATGGAACAAGGGCATTTTGCCAGCCCGGACCAGAATTCAATGCTTTCTCAGCTTGCTAGCAATCCAG
GCATGGCAAACCTCCATGGTGCAAGCGCCACGGACCTGGGACTCAGCACCGATAACTCAGACTTGAATTC
AAACCTCTCACAGAGTACACTAGACATACACGAACAAAAACTTATTTCTGAAGAAGACCTATAGAAGCTT
ATGCATAGATCTATGCATAGATCTATGCATAGATCCTGAGAACTTCAGGGTGAGTTTGGGGACCCTTGAT
TGTTCTTTCTTTTTCGCTATTGTAAAATTCATGTTATATGGAGGGGGCAAAGTTTTCAGGGTGTTGTTTA
GAATGGGAAGATGTCCCTTGTATCACCATGGACCCTCATGATAATTTTGTTTCTTTCACTTTCTACTCTG
TTGACAACCATTGTCTCCTCTTATTTTCTTTTCATTTTCTGTAACTTTTTCGTTAAACTTTAGCTTGCAT
TTGTAACGAATTTTTAAATTCACTTTTGTTTATTTGTCAGATTGTAAGTACTTTCTCTAATCACTTTTTT
TTCAAGGCAATCAGGGTATATTATATTGTACTTCAGCACAGTTTTAGAGAACAATTGTTATAATTAAATG
ATAAGGTAGAATATTTCTGCATATAAATTCTGGCTGGCGTGGAAATATTCTTATTGGTAGAAACAACTAC
ACCCTGGTCATCATCCTGCCTTTCTCTTTATGGTTACAATGATATACACTGTTTGAGATGAGGATAA
